>Addgene plasmid #197817 | pJMC-2T-BsaI | addgene full sequence | sequence record 390577 | Addgene NGS Result
GTCAGTGAGCGAGGAAGCGGAAGAGCGCCCACCTGCTTTTAGCCACCGTGAGACCAACAACAAGGTCTCT
AGTGTTTTGCAGGTGTGATGAAAAGCCTTAGGGTCAGGTGGCACTTTTCGGGGAAATGTGCGATGAACCC
CTATTTGTTTATTTTTCTAAATACATTCAAATATGTATCCGCTAATGAGACAATAACCCTGATAAATGCT
TCAATTATATTGAAAAAGGAAGAGTATGAGTATCCAACATTTCCGTGTCGCCCTTATTCCCTTTTTTGCG
GCCTTCTGCCTTCCTGTTTTTGCTCACCCAGAAACGCTGGTGAAAGTAAAAGATGCTGAAGATCAGTTGG
GTGCCCGAGTGGGTTACATTGAACTGGATCTCAACAGCGGCAAAATCTTAGAGAGTTTTCGCCCCGAAGA
ACGCTTCCCAATGATGAGCACTTTCAAAGTTCTGCTATGTGGCGCGGTGTTATCCCGTATTGATGCTGGG
CAAGAGCAACTCGGTCGCCGCATACACTATTCTCAGAATGACTTGGTTGAGTATTCACCAGTCACAGAAA
AGCATCTTACGGATGGCATGACAGTAAGAGAATTATGTAGTGCTGCCATAACCATGAGTGATAACACTGC
GGCCAACTTACTTCTGACAACGATTGGAGGACCGAAGGAGCTAACCGCTTTTTTGCACAACATGGGGGAT
CATGTAACTCGCCTTGATCGTTGGGAACCGGAGCTGAATGAAGCCATACCAAACGACGAGCGTGACACCA
CGATGCCTGTAGCAATGGCAACAACTCTCCGCAAACTATTAACTGGCGAACTACTTACTCTTGCTTCACG
CCAGCAACTCATTGACTGGATGGAGGCGGACAAAGTTGCAGGACCACTTCTGCGCTCGGCACTTCCGGCT
GGCTGGTTTATTGCTGATAAATCTGGAGCCGGTGAGCGTGGCTCTCGCGGTATCATTGCAGCACTGGGGC
CAGATGGTAAGCCCTCCCGTATCGTAGTTATCTACACGACGGGGAGTCAGGCAACTATGGATGAACGAAA
TAGACAGATCGCTGAGATAGGTGCCTCACTGATTAAGCATTGGTAACTGTCAGACGAAGGGAAATAAATA
GTAGCCCGCCTGATGTGCGGGCTTTTTTTTGGTGGTGGTTACCAGTGTCGCTTAGCTACCGTAGGTCCTC
TTAGGCGGTCCGATTAGCGACATAGTCATCAATGCCTTGACGGCAAAATCCCTTAACGTGAGTTTTCGTT
CCACTGAGCGTCAGACCCCGTAGAAAAGATCAAAGGATCTTCTTGAGATCCTTTTTTTCTGCGCGTAATC
TGCTGCTTGCAAACAAAAAAACCACCGCTACCAGCGGTGGTTTGTTTGCCGGATCAAGAGCTACTAACTC
TTTTTCCGAAGGTAACTGGCTTCAGCAGAGCGCAGATACCAAATACTGTTCTTCTAGTGTAGCCGTAGTT
ATGCCACCACTTCAAGAACTCTGTAGCACCGCCTACATACCTCGCTCTGCTAATCCTGTTACCAGTGGCT
GCTGCCAGTGGCGATAAGTCGTGTCTTACCGGGTTGGACTCAAGACGATAGTTACCGGATAAGGCGCAGC
GGTCGGGCTGAACGGGGGGTTCGTGCTCACAGCCCAGCTTGGAGCGAACGACCTACACCGAACTGAGATA
CCTACAGCGTGAGCTATGAGAAAGCGCCACGCTTCCCGAAGGGAGAAAGGCGGACAGGTATCCGGTAAGC
GGCAGGGTCGGAACAGGAGAGCGCACGAGGGAGCTTCCAGTGGGAAACGCCTGGTATCTTTATAGTCCTG
TCGGGTTTCGCCACCTCTGACTTGAGCGTCGATTTTTGTGATGCTCGTCAGGGGGGCGGAGCCTATGGAA
AAACGCCAGCAACGCGGCCTTTTTACGGTTCCTGGCCTTTTGCTGGCCTTTTGCTCACATGTTCTTTCCT
GCGTTATCCCCTGATTCTGTGGATAACCGTATTACCGCCTTTGAGTGAGCTGATACCGCTCGCCGCAGCC
GAACGACCGAGCGCAGCGA
Features (pLannotate 1.2.2; 4 found; start..end, strand, type, name):
      1..23      +  rep_origin     RSF ori (fragment): Plasmids containing the RSF 1030 origin of replication can be propagated in E. coli cells that contain additional plasmids with compatible origins.
    135..235     +  promoter       AmpR promoter: bla
    236..1096    +  CDS            AmpR: β-lactamase; bla; confers resistance to ampicillin, carbenicillin, and related antibiotics
   1303..1891    +  rep_origin     ori: high-copy-number ColE1/pMB1/pBR322/pUC origin of replication
