[The description below was written by a language model from this plasmid's Addgene catalogue record and pLannotate feature annotations shown in this document.]
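Description:
pJMC-2T-BsaI is a small (about 2 kb), synthetic, self-made cloning plasmid from an extensible vector toolkit and parts library built for engineering plant genomes. The record describes it as a Level 1 module, position "2T", carrying a BsaI expansion point. In hierarchical, Type IIS restriction-based assembly systems, a module of this kind usually serves as an intermediate carrier. BsaI cuts outside its recognition sequence and leaves user-defined overhangs, so a BsaI site pair can accept additional parts or modules in a defined order. The record does not give the exact overhangs, explain what the "2T" designation means within the toolkit, or identify the downstream destination vectors. It lists the backbone and vector type as unspecified, and the cloning sites are recorded as unknown.

The plasmid carries no gene or insert, and the annotated features are all for bacterial maintenance. A bla (AmpR) promoter drives the β-lactamase coding sequence for ampicillin or carbenicillin selection, and a ColE1/pUC-type origin matches the high-copy status recorded for propagation in E. coli. A very short match to the RSF origin at the start of the sequence is annotated only as a fragment, and at 23 nt it is unlikely to represent a functional second origin. No promoters, terminators, reporters, T-DNA borders or plant selectable markers are annotated, and the BsaI expansion site itself is not captured in the feature table. It presumably lies in one of the short unannotated stretches between the resistance cassette and the origin. The plasmid is best understood as an empty assembly scaffold or placeholder module for building multi-component plant transformation constructs, not as an expression vector in its own right.
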