Addgene plasmid #197817: pJMC-2T-BsaI
Purpose: Level 1 module 2T with BsaI expansion point
Depositing lab: Daniel Voytas. Depositing organization: University of Minnesota. Publication: An extensible vector toolkit and parts library for advanced engineering of plant genomes. Chamness JC, Kumar J, Cruz AJ, Rhuby E, Holum MJ, Cody JP, Tibebu R, Gamo ME, Starker CG, Zhang F, Voytas DF. Plant Genome. 2023 Mar 9:e20312. doi: 10.1002/tpg2.20312. PubMed 36896468.
Backbone
  Vector backbone: Unspecified
  Backbone manufacturer: Self-made
  Vector type: Unspecified
Growth in bacteria
  Bacterial resistance: Ampicillin, 100 μg/mL
  Growth temperature: 37°C
  Growth strain: DH5alpha
  Copy number: High Copy
Gene/Insert
  Gene/Insert name: None
  Species: Synthetic
  Cloning method: Restriction Enzyme; 5′ cloning site Unknown (unknown if destroyed)
Terms and licenses: Academic/Nonprofit Terms; Industry Terms: Not Available to Industry
Depositor comments: Please visit https://www.biorxiv.org/content/10.1101/2022.10.15.511792v1 for bioRxiv preprint.
How to cite: pJMC-2T-BsaI was a gift from Daniel Voytas (Addgene plasmid # 197817 ; http://n2t.net/addgene:197817 ; RRID:Addgene_197817)
